>Addgene plasmid #15282 | TU#714 | depositor full sequence | sequence record 8244 | Author sequence
AAGCTTGCATGCCTGCAGGTCGACTCTAGAGGATCCCCGGGATTGGCCAAAGGACCCAAAGGTATGTTTC
GAATGATACTAACATAACATAGAACATTTTCAGGAGGACCCTTGAGGGTACCGGTAGAAAAAATGAGTAA
AGGAGAAGAACTTTTCACTGGAGTTGTCCCAATTCTTGTTGAATTAGATGGTGATGTTAATGGGCACAAA
TTTTCTGTCAGTGGAGAGGGTGAAGGTGATGCAACATACGGAAAACTTACCCTTAAATTTATTTGCACTA
CTGGAAAACTACCTGTTCCATGGGTAAGTTTAAACATATATATACTAACTAACCCTGATTATTTAAATTT
TCAGCCAACACTTGTCACTACTTTCTCATGGGGCGTTCAATGCTTCTCGAGATACCCAGATCATATGAAA
CAGCATGACTTTTTCAAGAGTGCCATGCCCGAAGGTTATGTACAGGAAAGAACTATATTTTTCAAAGATG
ACGGGAACTACAAGACACGTAAGTTTAAACAGTTCGGTACTAACTAACCATACATATTTAAATTTTCAGG
TGCTGAAGTCAAGTTTGAAGGTGATACCCTTGTTAATAGAATCGAGTTAAAAGGTATTGATTTTAAAGAA
GATGGAAACATTCTTGGACACAAATTGGAATACAACTATATTTCACACAACGTATACATCACTGCCGACA
AACAAGGTGGCTCTGGCTCTGGCGCTCAGCTTAAGAAAGAGCTGCAGGCAAACAAGAAAGAGCTGGCTCA
GCTGAAGTGGGAACTGCAGGCACTGAAGAAAGAACTGGCTCAGTAGCATTCGTAGAATTCCAACTGAGCG
CCGGTCGCTACCATTACCAACTTGTCTGGTGTCAAAAATAATAGGGGCCGCTGTCATCAGAGTAAGTTTA
AACTGAGTTCTACTAACTAACGAGTAATATTTAAATTTTCAGCATCTCGCGCCCGTGCCTCTGACTTCTA
AGTCCAATTACTCTTCAACATCCCTACATGCTCTTTCTCCCTGTGCTCCCACCCCCTATTTTTGTTATTA
TCAAAAAAACTTCTTCTTAATTTCTTTGTTTTTTAGCTTCTTTTAAGTCACCTCTAACAATGAAATTGTG
TAGATTCAAAAATAGAATTAATTCGTAATAAAAAGTCGAAAAAAATTGTGCTCCCTCCCCCCATTAATAA
TAATTCTATCCCAAAATCTACACAATGTTCTGTGTACACTTCTTATGTTTTTTTTACTTCTGATAAATTT
TTTTTGAAACATCATAGAAAAAACCGCACACAAAATACCTTATCATATGTTACGTTTCAGTTTATGACCG
CAATTTTTATTTCTTCGCACGTCTGGGCCTCTCATGACGTCAAATCATGCTCATCGTGAAAAAGTTTTGG
AGTATTTTTGGAATTTTTCAATCAAGTGAAAGTTTATGAAATTAATTTTCCTGCTTTTGCTTTTTGGGGG
TTTCCCCTATTGTTTGTCAAGAGTTTCGAGGACGGCGTTTTTCTTGCTAAAATCACAAGTATTGATGAGC
ACGATGCAAGAAAGATCGGAAGAAGGTTTGGGTTTGAGGCTCAGTGGAAGGTGAGTAGAAGTTGATAATT
TGAAAGTGGAGTAGTGTCTATGGGGTTTTTGCCTTAAATGACAGAATACATTCCCAATATACCAAACATA
ACTGTTTCCTACTAGTCGGCCGTACGGGCCCTTTCGTCTCGCGCGTTTCGGTGATGACGGTGAAAACCTC
TGACACATGCAGCTCCCGGAGACGGTCACAGCTTGTCTGTAAGCGGATGCCGGGAGCAGACAAGCCCGTC
AGGGCGCGTCAGCGGGTGTTGGCGGGTGTCGGGGCTGGCTTAACTATGCGGCATCAGAGCAGATTGTACT
GAGAGTGCACCATATGCGGTGTGAAATACCGCACAGATGCGTAAGGAGAAAATACCGCATCAGGCGGCCT
TAAGGGCCTCGTGATACGCCTATTTTTATAGGTTAATGTCATGATAATAATGGTTTCTTAGACGTCAGGT
GGCACTTTTCGGGGAAATGTGCGCGGAACCCCTATTTGTTTATTTTTCTAAATACATTCAAATATGTATC
CGCTCATGAGACAATAACCCTGATAAATGCTTCAATAATATTGAAAAAGGAAGAGTATGAGTATTCAACA
TTTCCGTGTCGCCCTTATTCCCTTTTTTGCGGCATTTTGCCTTCCTGTTTTTGCTCACCCAGAAACGCTG
GTGAAAGTAAAAGATGCTGAAGATCAGTTGGGTGCACGAGTGGGTTACATCGAACTGGATCTCAACAGCG
GTAAGATCCTTGAGAGTTTTCGCCCCGAAGAACGTTTTCCAATGATGAGCACTTTTAAAGTTCTGCTATG
TGGCGCGGTATTATCCCGTATTGACGCCGGGCAAGAGCAACTCGGTCGCCGCATACACTATTCTCAGAAT
GACTTGGTTGAGTACTCACCAGTCACAGAAAAGCATCTTACGGATGGCATGACAGTAAGAGAATTATGCA
GTGCTGCCATAACCATGAGTGATAACACTGCGGCCAACTTACTTCTGACAACGATCGGAGGACCGAAGGA
GCTAACCGCTTTTTTGCACAACATGGGGGATCATGTAACTCGCCTTGATCGTTGGGAACCGGAGCTGAAT
GAAGCCATACCAAACGACGAGCGTGACACCACGATGCCTGTAGCAATGGCAACAACGTTGCGCAAACTAT
TAACTGGCGAACTACTTACTCTAGCTTCCCGGCAACAATTAATAGACTGGATGGAGGCGGATAAAGTTGC
AGGACCACTTCTGCGCTCGGCCCTTCCGGCTGGCTGGTTTATTGCTGATAAATCTGGAGCCGGTGAGCGT
GGGTCTCGCGGTATCATTGCAGCACTGGGGCCAGATGGTAAGCCCTCCCGTATCGTAGTTATCTACACGA
CGGGGAGTCAGGCAACTATGGATGAACGAAATAGACAGATCGCTGAGATAGGTGCCTCACTGATTAAGCA
TTGGTAACTGTCAGACCAAGTTTACTCATATATACTTTAGATTGATTTAAAACTTCATTTTTAATTTAAA
AGGATCTAGGTGAAGATCCTTTTTGATAATCTCATGACCAAAATCCCTTAACGTGAGTTTTCGTTCCACT
GAGCGTCAGACCCCGTAGAAAAGATCAAAGGATCTTCTTGAGATCCTTTTTTTCTGCGCGTAATCTGCTG
CTTGCAAACAAAAAAACCACCGCTACCAGCGGTGGTTTGTTTGCCGGATCAAGAGCTACCAACTCTTTTT
CCGAAGGTAACTGGCTTCAGCAGAGCGCAGATACCAAATACTGTCCTTCTAGTGTAGCCGTAGTTAGGCC
ACCACTTCAAGAACTCTGTAGCACCGCCTACATACCTCGCTCTGCTAATCCTGTTACCAGTGGCTGCTGC
CAGTGGCGATAAGTCGTGTCTTACCGGGTTGGACTCAAGACGATAGTTACCGGATAAGGCGCAGCGGTCG
GGCTGAACGGGGGGTTCGTGCACACAGCCCAGCTTGGAGCGAACGACCTACACCGAACTGAGATACCTAC
AGCGTGAGCATTGAGAAAGCGCCACGCTTCCCGAAGGGAGAAAGGCGGACAGGTATCCGGTAAGCGGCAG
GGTCGGAACAGGAGAGCGCACGAGGGAGCTTCCAGGGGGAAACGCCTGGTATCTTTATAGTCCTGTCGGG
TTTCGCCACCTCTGACTTGAGCGTCGATTTTTGTGATGCTCGTCAGGGGGGCGGAGCCTATGGAAAAACG
CCAGCAACGCGGCCTTTTTACGGTTCCTGGCCTTTTGCTGGCCTTTTGCTCACATGTTCTTTCCTGCGTT
ATCCCCTGATTCTGTGGATAACCGTATTACCGCCTTTGAGTGAGCTGATACCGCTCGCCGCAGCCGAACG
ACCGAGCGCAGCGAGTCAGTGAGCGAGGAAGCGGAAGAGCGCCCAATACGCAAACCGCCTCTCCCCGCGC
GTTGGCCGATTCATTAATGCAGCTGGCACGACAGGTTTCCCGACTGGAAAGCGGGCAGTGAGCGCAACGC
AATTAATGTGAGTTAGCTCACTCATTAGGCACCCCAGGCTTTACACTTTATGCTTCCGGCTCGTATGTTG
TGTGGAATTGTGAGCGGATAACAATTTCACACAGGAAACAGCTATGACCATGATTACGCCAAGCTGTAAG
TTTAAACATGATCTTACTAACTAACTATTCTCATTTAAATTTTCAGAGCTTAAAAATGGCTGAAATCACT
CACAACGATGGATACGCTAACAACTTGGAAATGAAAT
Features (pLannotate 1.2.2; 12 found; start..end, strand, type, name):
      1..41      -  misc_feature   MCS (fragment): pUC18/19 multiple cloning site
    133..705     +  CDS            Enhanced Cyan-Emitting GFP (fragment): Enhanced Cyan-Emitting GFP is a basic (constitutively fluorescent) cyan fluorescent protein published in 2002, derived from Aequorea victoria.
   1495..1590    +  CDS            aex-5 (fragment): AEX5_CAEEL - Also known as kpc-3 From Caenorhabditis elegans.
   1718..1753    +  CDS            rop (fragment): Rop protein, which maintains plasmids at low copy number; rop
   1855..1954    +  misc_feature   bom (fragment): basis of mobility region from pBR322
   2052..2156    +  promoter       AmpR promoter: bla
   2157..3017    +  CDS            AmpR: β-lactamase; bla; confers resistance to ampicillin, carbenicillin, and related antibiotics
   3188..3776    +  rep_origin     ori: high-copy-number ColE1/pMB1/pBR322/pUC origin of replication
   3959..4051    +  CDS            lacI (fragment): lac repressor; lacI; The lac repressor binds to the lac operator to inhibit transcription in E. coli. This inhibition can be relieved by adding lactose or isopropyl-β-D-thiogalactopyranoside (IPTG).
   4064..4085    +  protein_bind   CAP binding site: CAP binding activates transcription in the presence of cAMP. E. coli catabolite activator protein
   4100..4130    +  promoter       lac promoter: promoter for the E. coli lac operon
   4138..4154    +  protein_bind   lac operator: The lac repressor binds to the lac operator to inhibit transcription in E. coli. This inhibition can be relieved by adding lactose or isopropyl-β-D-thiogalactopyranoside (IPTG). lac repressor encoded by lacI
