[The description below was written by a language model from this plasmid's Addgene catalogue record and pLannotate feature annotations shown in this document.]
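Description:
TU#714 is a Caenorhabditis elegans expression plasmid built on the 95.77 worm vector backbone (about 3.5 kb), carrying an insert of roughly 800 bp named nzcfp between retained BamHI and EcoRI sites. The depositor's full sequence is 4,307 nt. It is maintained in E. coli as a high-copy plasmid through a ColE1/pUC-type origin and selected with ampicillin via the bla gene and its native promoter. The remaining bacterial features are short pUC/pBR322-derived remnants: fragments of rop, bom and lacI, a CAP site, the lac promoter and operator, and part of the pUC multiple cloning site.

The feature table detects only a partial cyan GFP-variant coding sequence of under 600 bp. This fits the insert name, the noted origin of leucine zipper sequences from another laboratory, and the associated work on reconstituted fluorescent proteins: nzcfp appears to encode a non-fluorescent N-terminal portion of CFP joined to a leucine zipper. The zipper itself is not annotated, so its position is not confirmed by the record. In such split-reporter systems, the fragment becomes fluorescent only when the complementary half, carrying a partner zipper, is present in the same cell, and zipper pairing brings the two pieces together.

No worm promoter is annotated or listed, and the record does not state which regulatory sequence drives the fragment; the vector may be meant to receive a promoter of choice upstream. A short downstream match to C. elegans aex-5 has no stated function. The intended use is combinatorial marking of cells or organelles in worms, where signal is restricted to the overlap of two expression patterns.
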