Addgene plasmid #15282: TU#714
Depositing lab: Martin Chalfie. Depositing organization: Columbia University. Publication: Combinatorial marking of cells and organelles with reconstituted fluorescent proteins. Zhang S, Ma C, Chalfie M. Cell. 2004 Oct 1. 119(1):137-44. 10.1016/j.cell.2004.09.012 PubMed 15454087.
Backbone
  Vector backbone: 95.77
  Backbone manufacturer: Andy Fire (Stanford)
  Backbone size w/o insert (bp): 3500
  Vector type: Worm Expression
Growth in bacteria
  Bacterial resistance: Ampicillin, 100 μg/mL
  Growth temperature: 37°C
  Growth strain: DH5alpha
  Copy number: High Copy
Gene/Insert
  Gene/Insert name: nzcfp
  Insert size (bp): 800
  Cloning method: Restriction Enzyme; 5′ cloning site BamHI (not destroyed); 3′ cloning site EcoRI (not destroyed)
  Sequencing primers: 5′ n/a
Resource information
  A portion of this plasmid was derived from a plasmid made by: leucine zipper sequences from Lynne Regan (Yale), vector sequences from Andy Fire (Stanford)
Terms and licenses: Academic/Nonprofit Terms; Industry Terms: Not Available to Industry
How to cite: TU#714 was a gift from Martin Chalfie (Addgene plasmid # 15282 ; http://n2t.net/addgene:15282 ; RRID:Addgene_15282)
