>Addgene plasmid #15282 | TU#714 | addgene partial sequence | sequence record 22455 | 15282 with M13R
TCTTACTAACTAACTATTCTCATTTAAATTTTCAGAGCTTAAAAATGGCTGAAATCACTCACAACGATGG
ATACGCTAACAACTTGGAAATGAAATAAGCTTGCATGCCTGCAGGTCGACTCTAGAGGATCCCCGGGATT
GGCCAAAGGACCCAAAGGTATGTTTCGAATGATACTAACATAACATAGAACATTTTCAGGAGGACCCTTG
AGGGTACCGGTAGAAAAAATGAGTAAAGGAGAAGAACTTTTCACTGGAGTTGTCCCAATTCTTGTTGAAT
TAGATGGTGATGTTAATGGGCACAAATTTTCTGTCAGTGGAGAGGGTGAAGGTGATGCAACATACGGAAA
ACTTACCCTTAAATTTATTTGCACTACTGGAAAACTACCTGTTCCATGGGTAAGTTTAAACATATATATA
CTAACTAACCCTGATTATTTAAATTTTCAGCCAACACTTGTCACTACTTTCTCATGGGGCGTTCAATGCT
TCTCGAGATACCCAGATCATATGAAACAGCATGACTTTTTCAAGAGTGCCATGCCCGAAGGTTATGTACA
GGAAAGAACTATATTTTTCAAAGATGACGGGAACTACAAGACACGTAAGTTTAAACAGTTCGGTACTAAC
TAACCATACATATTTAAATTTTCAGGTGCTGAAGTCAAGTTTGAAGGTGATACCCTTGTTTATAGAATCG
AGTTAAAAGGTATTGATTTTAAAGA
